Addgene plasmid #241394: Bxb1-GA_AIO-GZV-SynZiFTR_ETV2_Down-Tandem
Purpose: Bxb1-GA donor plasmid with downstream tandem syntax for all-in-one grazoprevir-inducible expression of ETV2
Depositing lab: Richard Davis. Depositing organization: Leiden University Medical Center. Publication: STRAIGHT-IN Dual: a platform for dual, single-copy integrations of DNA payloads and gene circuits into human induced pluripotent stem cells. Blanch-Asensio A, Ploessl DS, Wang NB, Mummery CL, Galloway KE, Davis RP. bioRxiv [Preprint]. 2024 Oct 17:2024.10.17.616637. doi: 10.1101/2024.10.17.616637. PubMed 39464154.
Backbone
  Vector backbone: pBR322/pUC
  Backbone size w/o insert (bp): 4700
  Vector type: Mammalian Expression
Growth in bacteria
  Bacterial resistance: Ampicillin, 100 μg/mL
  Growth temperature: 37°C
  Growth strain: NEB Stable
  Copy number: High Copy
Gene/Insert
  Gene/Insert name: ETV2; ZF10-NS3-p65
  Species: H. sapiens (human)
  Insert size (bp): 6200
  Entrez Gene: ETV2 (a.k.a. ER71, ETSRP71); RELA (a.k.a. AIF3BL3, CMCU, NFKB3, p65); KRAS (a.k.a. 'C-K-RAS, C-K-RAS, CFC2, K-RAS2A, K-RAS2B, K-RAS4A, K-RAS4B, K-Ras, K-Ras 2, KI-RAS, KRAS1, KRAS2, NS, NS3, OES, RALD, RASK2, c-Ki-ras, c-Ki-ras2)
  Promoter: ZF10; CAG
  Cloning method: Gibson Cloning
Terms and licenses: Academic/Nonprofit Terms; Industry Terms: Not Available to Industry
How to cite: Bxb1-GA_AIO-GZV-SynZiFTR_ETV2_Down-Tandem was a gift from Richard Davis (Addgene plasmid # 241394 ; http://n2t.net/addgene:241394 ; RRID:Addgene_241394)
