[The description below was written by a language model from this plasmid's Addgene catalogue record and pLannotate feature annotations shown in this document.]
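Description:
Bxb1-GA_AIO-GZV-SynZiFTR_ETV2_Down-Tandem is an 11.1 kb mammalian expression donor plasmid on a pBR322/pUC-type backbone. It is propagated at high copy in E. coli through a ColE1/pUC origin with ampicillin selection (AmpR), and it also carries an f1 origin. It is designed as a donor for Bxb1 integrase-mediated, single-copy integration into a landing pad with the GA attachment-site variant, as part of a platform for placing DNA payloads and gene circuits into human induced pluripotent stem cells. The Bxb1 attachment site itself is not annotated in the feature table.

The roughly 6.2 kb payload is an all-in-one, grazoprevir-inducible circuit made of two transcription units in the same orientation. Upstream, human ETV2 is followed by a WPRE and a bGH polyadenylation signal. The record gives its promoter as a ZF10-responsive element, although that region is not annotated. Downstream, a CAG promoter (CMV enhancer, chicken β-actin promoter and chimeric intron) constitutively drives the synthetic regulator ZF10-NS3-p65, which carries a 3xFLAG tag, a hepatitis C virus polyprotein fragment corresponding to the NS3 protease, and the RelA p65 activation domain, ending in a full bGH poly(A). In this kind of design the protease normally cleaves the factor apart; grazoprevir, an NS3 inhibitor, would keep the zinc-finger DNA-binding and activation domains joined so that ETV2 is switched on. The KRAS entry in the catalogue appears to be an alias collision with "NS3".

Also annotated are an EF-1α promoter, an SV40 promoter, an FRT site, and short NeoR/KanR and PuroR fragments. These may relate to selection of integrants and later FLP-mediated removal of auxiliary sequences, but the record does not state their role.
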