Features (pLannotate 1.2.2; 29 found; start..end, strand, type, name):
      2..94      +  CDS            lacI (fragment): lac repressor; lacI; The lac repressor binds to the lac operator to inhibit transcription in E. coli. This inhibition can be relieved by adding lactose or isopropyl-β-D-thiogalactopyranoside (IPTG).
    107..128     +  protein_bind   CAP binding site: CAP binding activates transcription in the presence of cAMP. E. coli catabolite activator protein
    143..173     +  promoter       lac promoter: promoter for the E. coli lac operon
    177..199     +  protein_bind   lac operator (fragment): The lac repressor binds to the lac operator to inhibit transcription in E. coli. This inhibition can be relieved by adding lactose or isopropyl-β-D-thiogalactopyranoside (IPTG). lac repressor encoded by lacI
    253..463     +  promoter       SV40 promoter: SV40 early promoter
    485..551     +  CDS            small t antigen (fragment): SV40 (simian virus 40) small t antigen
    558..1736    +  promoter       EF-1α promoter: strong constitutive promoter for human elongation factor EF-1α
   1808..1855    +  protein_bind   FRT: FLP-mediated recombination occurs in the 8-bp core sequence TCTAGAAA (Turan and Bode, 2011). FLP recombinase from the Saccharomyces cerevisiae 2μ plasmid
   1855..1879    -  CDS            NeoR/KanR (fragment): aminoglycoside phosphotransferase confers resistance to neomycin, kanamycin, and G418 (Geneticin®)
   2359..3384    +  CDS            ETV2: ETV2_HUMAN - Also known as ER71, ETSRP71. Experimental evidence at transcript level: Swiss-Prot protein existence level 2. Binds to DNA sequences containing the consensus pentanucleotide 5'-CGGA[AT]-3'. From Homo sapiens (Human).
   3386..3974    +  misc_feature   WPRE: woodchuck hepatitis virus posttranscriptional regulatory element
   4000..4025    +  polyA_signal   bGH poly(A) signal (fragment): bovine growth hormone polyadenylation signal
   4031..4410    +  enhancer       CMV enhancer: human cytomegalovirus immediate early enhancer
   4412..4685    +  promoter       chicken β-actin promoter: No description available
   4686..5702    +  intron         chimeric intron: chimera between introns from chicken β-actin and rabbit β-globin
   6320..6385    +  CDS            3xFLAG: three tandem FLAG® epitope tags, followed by an enterokinase cleavage site
   6602..7180    +  CDS            POLG_HCV77 (fragment): Experimental evidence at protein level: Swiss-Prot protein existence level 1. [RNA-directed RNA polymerase]: RNA-dependent RNA polymerase that performs primer-template recognition and RNA synthesis during viral replication. From Hepatitis C virus genotype 1a (isolate H77) (HCV).
   7514..7885    +  CDS            RelA (p65) AD: transcriptional activation domain of human RelA, also known as p65 (O'Shea and Perkins, 2008)
   7895..8119    +  polyA_signal   bGH poly(A) signal: bovine growth hormone polyadenylation signal
   8126..8147    +  CDS            PuroR (fragment): puromycin N-acetyltransferase; pac from Streptomyces; confers resistance to puromycin
   8206..8226    +  CDS            lacZα (fragment): LacZα fragment of β-galactosidase; lacZ fragment
   8234..8391    +  CDS            lacZα (fragment): LacZα fragment of β-galactosidase; lacZ fragment
   8397..8448    -  misc_feature   bom (fragment): basis of mobility region from pBR322
   8467..8922    +  rep_origin     f1 ori (sequence partly withheld): f1 bacteriophage origin of replication; arrow indicates direction of (+) strand synthesis
   8923..8972    -  misc_feature   bom (fragment): basis of mobility region from pBR322
   9074..9109    -  CDS            rop (fragment): Rop protein, which maintains plasmids at low copy number; rop
   9204..9308    +  promoter       AmpR promoter: bla
   9309..10169   +  CDS            AmpR: β-lactamase; bla; confers resistance to ampicillin, carbenicillin, and related antibiotics
  10340..10928   +  rep_origin     ori: high-copy-number ColE1/pMB1/pBR322/pUC origin of replication
>Addgene plasmid #241394 | Bxb1-GA_AIO-GZV-SynZiFTR_ETV2_Down-Tandem | addgene full sequence | sequence record 485741 | Addgene NGS Result
AGCGCCCAATACGCAAACCGCCTCTCCCCGCGCGTTGGCCGATTCATTAATGCAGCTGGCACGACAGGTT
TCCCGACTGGAAAGCGGGCAGTGAGCGCAACGCAATTAATGTGAGTTAGCTCACTCATTAGGCACCCCAG
GCTTTACACTTTATGCTTCCGGCTCGTATGTTGTGTGGAATTGTGAGCGGATAACAATTTCACACAGGAA
ACAGCTATGACCATGATTACGCCAAGCTTAATTCCCTCCCCAGCAGGCAGAAGTATGCAAAGCATGCATC
TCAATTAGTCAGCAACCATAGTCCCGCCCCTAACTCCGCCCATCCCGCCCCTAACTCCGCCCAGTTCCGC
CCATTCTCCGCCCCATGGCTGACTAATTTTTTTTATTTATGCAGAGGCCGAGGCCGCCTCGGCCTCTGAG
CTATTCCAGAAGTAGTGAGGAGGCTTTTTTGGAGGCCTAGGCTTTTGCAAAAAGCTTTGCAAAGATGGAT
AAAGTTTTAAACAGAGAGGAATCTTTGCAGCTAATGGACCTTCTAGGTCTTGAAAGGAGTGGGAATTGGC
TCCGGTGCCCGTCAGTGGGCAGAGCGCACATCGCCCACAGTCCCCGAGAAGTTGGGGGGAGGGGTCGGCA
ATTGAACCGGTGCCTAGAGAAGGTGGCGCGGGGTAAACTGGGAAAGTGATGTCGTGTACTGGCTCCGCCT
TTTTCCCGAGGGTGGGGGAGAACCGTATATAAGTGCAGTAGTCGCCGTGAACGTTCTTTTTCGCAACGGG
TTTGCCGCCAGAACACAGGTAAGTGCCGTGTGTGGTTCCCGCGGGCCTGGCCTCTTTACGGGTTATGGCC
CTTGCGTGCCTTGAATTACTTCCACCTGGCTGCAGTACGTGATTCTTGATCCCGAGCTTCGGGTTGGAAG
TGGGTGGGAGAGTTCGAGGCCTTGCGCTTAAGGAGCCCCTTCGCCTCGTGCTTGAGTTGAGGCCTGGCCT
GGGCGCTGGGGCCGCCGCGTGCGAATCTGGTGGCACCTTCGCGCCTGTCTCGCTGCTTTCGATAAGTCTC
TAGCCATTTAAAATTTTTGATGACCTGCTGCGACGCTTTTTTTCTGGCAAGATAGTCTTGTAAATGCGGG
CCAAGATCTGCACACTGGTATTTCGGTTTTTGGGGCCGCGGGCGGCGACGGGGCCCGTGCGTCCCAGCGC
ACATGTTCGGCGAGGCGGGGCCTGCGAGCGCGGCCACCGAGAATCGGACGGGGGTAGTCTCAAGCTGGCC
GGCCTGCTCTGGTGCCTGGCCTCGCGCCGCCGTGTATCGCCCCGCCCTGGGCGGCAAGGCTGGCCCGGTC
GGCACCAGTTGCGTGAGCGGAAAGATGGCCGCTTCCCGGCCCTGCTGCAGGGAGCTCAAAATGGAGGACG
CGGCGCTCGGGAGAGCGGGCGGGTGAGTCACCCACACAAAGGAAAAGGGCCTTTCCGTCCTCAGCCGTCG
CTTCATGTGACTCCACGGAGTACCGGGCGCCGTCCAGGCACCTCGATTAGTTCTCGAGCTTTTGGAGTAC
GTCGTCTTTAGGTTGGGGGGAGGGGTTTTATGCGATGGAGTTTCCCCACACTGAGTGGGTGGAGACTGAA
GTTAGGCCAGCTTGGCACTTGATGTAATTCTCCTTGGAATTTGCCCTTTTTGAGTTTGGATCTTGGTTCA
TTCTCAAGCCTCAGACAGTGGTTCAAAGTTTTTTTCTTCCATTTCAGGTGTCGTGAGGAATTCGCCACCA
TGGCCGGCTTGTCGACGACGGCGGACTCCGTCGTCAGGATCATCCGGATCCGGATCCGAAGTTCCTATTC
CGAAGTTCCTATTCTCTAGAAAGTATAGGAACTTCATGATATTCGGCAAGCAGGCATCGACTAGTTAATT
AAGCGGACGATTGAGTAACACTGTATCTAGTCTACCTACAGGGCTCGGCGTAGCCGATGTCGCGCGGATA
GCGTCAACCTCTTCGGCGTAGCCGATGTCGCGCAATCAGTTCTCCCGAGGTCGGCGTAGCCGATGTCGCG
CAGAGCCGTGCTTCCAATACGGCGTAGCCGATGTCGCGCCGGGTTTCGTAACAATCGCATGAGGATTCGC
AACGCCTTCGGCGTAGCCGATGTCGCGCTCCCGTCTCAGTAAAGGTCGGCGTAGCCGATGTCGCGCAATC
GGACTGCCTTCGTACGGCGTAGCCGATGTCGCGCGTATCAGTCGCCTCGGAACGGCGTAGCCGATGTCGC
GCATTCGTAAGAGGCTCACTCTCCCTTACACGGAGTGGATAGGATCCTCTAGAGGGTATATAATGGGGGC
CACTAGTCTACTACCAGAGCTCATCGCTAGCGCTACCGGATCGCCACCATGGACCTGTGGAACTGGGATG
AGGCATCCCCACAGGAAGTGCCTCCAGGGAACAAGCTGGCAGGGCTTGAAGGAGCCAAATTAGGCTTCTG
TTTCCCTGATCTGGCACTCCAAGGGGACACGCCGACAGCGACAGCAGAGACATGCTGGAAAGGTACAAGC
TCATCCCTGGCAAGCTTCCCACAGCTGGACTGGGGCTCCGCGTTACTGCACCCAGAAGTTCCATGGGGGG
CGGAGCCCGACTCTCAGGCTCTTCCGTGGTCCGGGGACTGGACAGACATGGCGTGCACAGCCTGGGACTC
TTGGAGCGGCGCCTCGCAGACCCTGGGCCCCGCCCCTCTCGGCCCGGGCCCCATCCCCGCCGCCGGCTCC
GAAGGCGCCGCGGGCCAGAACTGCGTCCCCGTGGCGGGAGAGGCCACCTCGTGGTCGCGCGCCCAGGCCG
CCGGGAGCAACACCAGCTGGGACTGTTCTGTGGGGCCCGACGGCGATACCTACTGGGGCAGTGGCCTGGG
CGGGGAGCCGCGCACGGACTGTACCATTTCGTGGGGCGGGCCCGCGGGCCCGGACTGTACCACCTCCTGG
AACCCGGGGCTGCATGCGGGTGGCACCACCTCTTTGAAGCGGTACCAGAGCTCAGCTCTCACCGTTTGCT
CCGAACCGAGCCCGCAGTCGGACCGTGCCAGTTTGGCTCGATGCCCCAAAACTAACCACCGAGGTCCCAT
TCAGCTGTGGCAGTTCCTCCTGGAGCTGCTCCACGACGGGGCGCGTAGCAGCTGCATCCGTTGGACTGGC
AACAGCCGCGAGTTCCAGCTGTGCGACCCCAAAGAGGTGGCTCGGCTGTGGGGCGAGCGCAAGAGAAAGC
CGGGCATGAATTACGAGAAGCTGAGCCGGGGCCTTCGCTACTACTATCGCCGCGACATCGTGCGCAAGAG
CGGGGGGCGAAAGTACACGTACCGCTTCGGGGGCCGCGTGCCCAGCCTAGCCTATCCGGACTGTGCGGGA
GGCGGACGGGGAGCAGAGACACAATAATCAACCTCTGGATTACAAAATTTGTGAAAGATTGACTGGTATT
CTTAACTATGTTGCTCCTTTTACGCTATGTGGATACGCTGCTTTAATGCCTTTGTATCATGCTATTGCTT
CCCGTATGGCTTTCATTTTCTCCTCCTTGTATAAATCCTGGTTGCTGTCTCTTTATGAGGAGTTGTGGCC
CGTTGTCAGGCAACGTGGCGTGGTGTGCACTGTGTTTGCTGACGCAACCCCCACTGGTTGGGGCATTGCC
ACCACCTGTCAGCTCCTTTCCGGGACTTTCGCTTTCCCCCTCCCTATTGCCACGGCGGAACTCATCGCCG
CCTGCCTTGCCCGCTGCTGGACAGGGGCTCGGCTGTTGGGCACTGACAATTCCGTGGTGTTGTCGGGGAA
GCTGACGTCCTTTCCATGGCTGCTCGCCTGTGTTGCCACCTGGATTCTGCGCGGGACGTCCTTCTGCTAC
GTCCCTTCGGCCCTCAATCCAGCGGACCTTCCTTCCCGCGGCCTGCTGCCGGCTCTGCGGCCTCTTCCGC
GTCTTCGCCTTCGCCCTCAGACGAGTCGGATCTCCCTTTGGGCCGCCTCCCCGCCCTTTGGGCCGCCTCC
CCGCGCTAGTGCTGGGGATGCGGTGGGCTCTATGGGTCTCGACATTGATTATTGACTAGTTATTAATAGT
AATCAATTACGGGGTCATTAGTTCATAGCCCATATATGGAGTTCCGCGTTACATAACTTACGGTAAATGG
CCCGCCTGGCTGACCGCCCAACGACCCCCGCCCATTGACGTCAATAATGACGTATGTTCCCATAGTAACG
CCAATAGGGACTTTCCATTGACGTCAATGGGTGGAGTATTTACGGTAAACTGCCCACTTGGCAGTACATC
AAGTGTATCATATGCCAAGTACGCCCCCTATTGACGTCAATGACGGTAAATGGCCCGCCTGGCATTATGC
CCAGTACATGACCTTATGGGACTTTCCTACTTGGCAGTACATCTACGTATTAGTCATCGCTATTACCATG
GTCGAGGTGAGCCCCACGTTCTGCTTCACTCTCCCCATCTCCCCCCCCTCCCCACCCCCAATTTTGTATT
TATTTATTTTTTAATTATTTTGTGCAGCGATGGGGGCGGGGGGGGGGGGCGCGCGCCAGGCGGGGCGGGG
CGGGGCGAGGGGCGGGGCGGGGCGAGGCGGAGAGGTGCGGCGGCAGCCAATCAGAGCGGCGCGCTCCGAA
AGTTTCCTTTTATGGCGAGGCGGCGGCGGCGGCGGCCCTATAAAAAGCGAAGCGCGCGGCGGGCGGGAGT
CGCTGCGCGCTGCCTTCGCCCCGTGCCCCGCTCCGCCGCCGCCTCGCGCCGCCCGCCCCGGCTCTGACTG
ACCGCGTTACTCCCACAGGTGAGCGGGCGGGACGGCCCTTCTCCTCCGGGCTGTAATTAGCGCTTGGTTT
AATGACGGCTTGTTTCTTTTCTGTGGCTGCGTGAAAGCCTTGAGGGGCTCCGGGAGGGCCCTTTGTGCGG
GGGGAGCGGCTCGGGGGGTGCGTGCGTGTGTGTGTGCGTGGGGAGCGCCGCGTGCGGCTCCGCGCTGCCC
GGCGGCTGTGAGCGCTGCGGGCGCGGCGCGGGGCTTTGTGCGCTCCGCAGTGTGCGCGAGGGGAGCGCGG
CCGGGGGCGGTGCCCCGCGGTGCGGGGGGGGCTGCGAGGGGAACAAAGGCTGCGTGCGGGGTGTGTGCGT
GGGGGGGTGAGCAGGGGGTGTGGGCGCGTCGGTCGGGCTGCAACCCCCCCTGCACCCCCCTCCCCGAGTT
GCTGAGCACGGCCCGGCTTCGGGTGCGGGGCTCCGTACGGGGCGTGGCGCGGGGCTCGCCGTGCCGGGCG
GGGGGTGGCGGCAGGTGGGGGTGCCGGGCGGGGCGGGGCCGCCTCGGGCCGGGGAGGGCTCGGGGGAGGG
GCGCGGCGGCCCCCGGAGCGCCGGCGGCTGTCGAGGCGCGGCGAGCCGCAGCCATTGCCTTTTATGGTAA
TCGTGCGAGAGGGCGCAGGGACTTCCTTTGTCCCAAATCTGTGCGGAGCCGAAATCTGGGAGGCGCCGCC
GCACCCCCTCTAGCGGGCGCGGGGCGAAGCGGTGCGGAGCCGGCAGGAAGGAAATGGGCGGGGAGGGCCT
TCGTGCGTCGCCGCGCCGCCGTCCCCTTCTCCCTCTCCAGCCTCGGGGCTGTCCGCGGGGGGACGGCTGC
CTTCGGGGGGGACGGGGCAGGGCGGGGTTCGGCTTCTGGCGTGTGACCGGCGGCTCTAGAGCCTCTGCTA
ACCATGTTCATGCCTTCTTCTTTTTCCTACAGCTCCTGGGCAACGTGCTGGTTATTGTGCTGTCTCATCA
TTTTGGCAAAGAATTCCGATCGCGCCACCTGCCGCCACCATGTCTAGACCCGGAGAGCGCCCATTCCAGT
GTCGGATTTGCATGCGGAACTTTTCGAGAAGACACGGCCTGGACAGACATACCCGTACTCATACAGGTGA
AAAACCCTTTCAGTGTCGGATCTGTATGCGAAATTTCTCCGACCACAGCAGCCTGAAGAGACATCTACGT
ACCCACACCGGCAGCCAGAAGCCATTTCAGTGTCGGATCTGTATGCGGAACTTCTCCGTGAGACACAACC
TGACCAGACATCTACGTACGCACACCGGAGAGAAGCCATTCCAATGCCGAATATGCATGCGCAACTTCAG
TGACCACAGCAACCTGAGCAGACACCTAAAAACCCACACCGGTTCCCAGAAGCCATTTCAGTGTCGGATC
TGTATGCGGAACTTCTCCCAGCGCAGCAGCCTGGTGAGACATCTACGTACGCACACCGGAGAGAAGCCAT
TCCAATGCCGAATATGCATGCGCAACTTCAGTGAGAGCGGCCACCTGAAGAGACACCTGCGTACGCACCT
GAGGGGATCCACCTGCAGGGACTACAAAGACCATGACGGTGATTATAAAGATCATGACATCGATTACAAG
GATGACGATGACAAGATGGCCCCCAAGAAAAAGAGGAAGGTGGGCATTCACGGGGTGCCGGGTGGACTCG
AGGGAGGCGGTGGAAGCGGCGGTACCGAGGACGTGGTGTGCTGCCACTCAATCTACGGCAAGAAGAAGGG
TGATATCGACACCTACCGATACATAGGCTCTTCCGGGACAGGCTGCGTGGTCATAGTGGGCAGGATCGTC
TTGTCCGGATCCGGCACTAGTGCGCCCATCACGGCGTACGCCCAGCAGACGAGAGGCCTCCTAGGGTGTA
TAATCACCAGCCTGACTGGCCGGGACAAAAACCAAGTGGAGGGTGAGGTCCAGATCGTGTCAACTGCTAC
CCAAACCTTCCTGGCAACGTGCATCAATGGGGTATGCTGGGCAGTCTACCACGGGGCCGGAACGAGGACC
ATCGCATCACCCAAGGGTCCTGTCATCCAGATGTATACCAATGTGGACCAAGACCTTGTGGGCTGGCCCG
CTCCTCAAGGTTCCCGCTCATTGACACCCTGTACCTGCGGCTCCTCGGACCTTTACCTGGTCACGAGGCA
CGCCGATGTCATTCCCGTGCGCCGGCGAGGTGATAGCAGGGGTAGCCTGCTTTCGCCCCGGCCCATTTCC
TACTTGAAAGGCTCCTCGGGGGGTCCGCTGTTGTGCCCCGCGGGACACGCCGTGGGCCTATTCAGGGCCG
CGGTGTGCACCCGTGGAGTGGCTAAAGCGGTGGACTTTATCCCTGTGGAGAACCTAGAGACAACCATGAG
ATCCCCGGTGTTCACGGACAACTCCTCTCCACCAGCAGTCACCCTGACGCACCCAATCACCAAAATCGAT
AGGGAGGTTCTCTACCAGGAGTTCGATGAGATGGAAGAGTGCTCTCAGCACTATCCCTACGATGTGCCCG
ATTACGCTGGAGGCGGTGGAAGCGGCGGTACCGATGAGTTTCCCACCATGGTGTTTCCTTCTGGGCAGAT
CAGCCAGGCCTCGGCCTTGGCCCCGGCCCCTCCCCAAGTCCTGCCCCAGGCTCCAGCCCCTGCCCCTGCT
CCAGCCATGGTATCAGCTCTGGCCCAGGCCCCAGCCCCTGTCCCAGTCCTAGCCCCAGGCCCTCCTCAGG
CTGTGGCCCCACCTGCCCCCAAGCCCACCCAGGCTGGGGAAGGAACGCTGTCAGAGGCCCTGCTGCAGCT
GCAGTTTGATGATGAAGACCTGGGGGCCTTGCTTGGCAACAGCACAGACCCAGCTGTGTTCACAGACCTG
GCATCCGTCGACAACTCCGAGTTTCAGCAGCTGCTGAACCAGGGCATACCTGTGGCCCCCCACACAACTG
AGCCCATGCTGATGGAGTACCCTGAGGCTATAACTCGCCTAGTGACAGGGGCCCAGAGGCCCCCCGACCC
AGCTCCTGCTCCACTGGGGGCCCCGGGGCTCCCCAATGGCCTCCTTTCAGGAGATGAAGACTTCTCCTCC
ATTGCGGACATGGACTTCTCAGCCCTGCTGAGTCAGATCAGCTCCCAATTGTAACTGTGCCTTCTAGTTG
CCAGCCATCTGTTGTTTGCCCCTCCCCCGTGCCTTCCTTGACCCTGGAAGGTGCCACTCCCACTGTCCTT
TCCTAATAAAATGAGGAAATTGCATCGCATTGTCTGAGTAGGTGTCATTCTATTCTGGGGGGTGGGGTGG
GGCAGGACAGCAAGGGGGAGGATTGGGAAGACAATAGCAGGCATGCTGGGGATGCGGTGGGCTCTATGGC
TAGCCGCTGCAAGAACTCTTCCTCACGGATCCGAAGTTCCTATTCCGAAGTTCCTATTCTTCAAATAGTA
TAGGAACTTCAGCGCTCACTGGCCGTCGTTTTACAAAGGGCGAATTCACTGGCCGTCGTTTTACAACGTC
GTGACTGGGAAAACCCTGGCGTTACCCAACTTAATCGCCTTGCAGCACATCCCCCTTTCGCCAGCTGGCG
TAATAGCGAAGAGGCCCGCACCGATCGCCCTTCCCAACAGTTGCGCAGCCTGAATGGCGAATGGCGCCTG
ATGCGGTATTTTCTCCTTACGCATCTGTGCGGTATTTCACACCGCATA
[95 nt withheld, positions 8449-8543]
T
[46 nt withheld, positions 8545-8590]
C
[141 nt withheld, positions 8592-8732]
CCTTTGACGTTGGAGTCCACGTTCTTT
[37 nt withheld, positions 8760-8796]
ACTCTATCTCGGGCTATTCTTTTGATTTATAAGGGATTTTGCCGATTTCGGTCTATTGGTTAAAAAATGA
GCTGATTTAACAAAAATTTAACGCGAATTTTAACAAAATATTAACGTTTACAATTTTATGGTGCACTCTC
AGTACAATCTGCTCTGATGCCGCATAGTTAAGCCAGCCCCGACACCCGCCAACACCCGCTGACGCGCCCT
GACGGGCTTGTCTGCTCCCGGCATCCGCTTACAGACAAGCTGTGACCGTCTCCGGGAGCTGCATGTGTCA
GAGGTTTTCACCGTCATCACCGAAACGCGCGAGACGAAAGGGCCTCGTGATACGCCTATTTTTATAGGTT
AATGTCATGATAATAATGGTTTCTTAGACGTCAGGTGGCACTTTTCGGGGAAATGTGCGCGGAACCCCTA
TTTGTTTATTTTTCTAAATACATTCAAATATGTATCCGCTCATGAGACAATAACCCTGATAAATGCTTCA
ATAATATTGAAAAAGGAAGAGTATGAGTATTCAACATTTCCGTGTCGCCCTTATTCCCTTTTTTGCGGCA
TTTTGCCTTCCTGTTTTTGCTCACCCAGAAACGCTGGTGAAAGTAAAAGATGCTGAAGATCAGTTGGGTG
CACGAGTGGGTTACATCGAACTGGATCTCAACAGCGGTAAGATCCTTGAGAGTTTTCGCCCCGAAGAACG
TTTTCCAATGATGAGCACTTTTAAAGTTCTGCTATGTGGCGCGGTATTATCCCGTATTGACGCCGGGCAA
GAGCAACTCGGTCGCCGCATACACTATTCTCAGAATGACTTGGTTGAGTACTCACCAGTCACAGAAAAGC
ATCTTACGGATGGCATGACAGTAAGAGAATTATGCAGTGCTGCCATAACCATGAGTGATAACACTGCGGC
CAACTTACTTCTGACAACGATCGGAGGACCGAAGGAGCTAACCGCTTTTTTGCACAACATGGGGGATCAT
GTAACTCGCCTTGATCGTTGGGAACCGGAGCTGAATGAAGCCATACCAAACGACGAGCGTGACACCACGA
TGCCTGTAGCAATGGCAACAACGTTGCGCAAACTATTAACTGGCGAACTACTTACTCTAGCTTCCCGGCA
ACAATTAATAGACTGGATGGAGGCGGATAAAGTTGCAGGACCACTTCTGCGCTCGGCCCTTCCGGCTGGC
TGGTTTATTGCTGATAAATCTGGAGCCGGTGAGCGTGGGTCTCGCGGTATCATTGCAGCACTGGGGCCAG
ATGGTAAGCCCTCCCGTATCGTAGTTATCTACACGACGGGGAGTCAGGCAACTATGGATGAACGAAATAG
ACAGATCGCTGAGATAGGTGCCTCACTGATTAAGCATTGGTAACTGTCAGACCAAGTTTACTCATATATA
CTTTAGATTGATTTAAAACTTCATTTTTAATTTAAAAGGATCTAGGTGAAGATCCTTTTTGATAATCTCA
TGACCAAAATCCCTTAACGTGAGTTTTCGTTCCACTGAGCGTCAGACCCCGTAGAAAAGATCAAAGGATC
TTCTTGAGATCCTTTTTTTCTGCGCGTAATCTGCTGCTTGCAAACAAAAAAACCACCGCTACCAGCGGTG
GTTTGTTTGCCGGATCAAGAGCTACCAACTCTTTTTCCGAAGGTAACTGGCTTCAGCAGAGCGCAGATAC
CAAATACTGTTCTTCTAGTGTAGCCGTAGTTAGGCCACCACTTCAAGAACTCTGTAGCACCGCCTACATA
CCTCGCTCTGCTAATCCTGTTACCAGTGGCTGCTGCCAGTGGCGATAAGTCGTGTCTTACCGGGTTGGAC
TCAAGACGATAGTTACCGGATAAGGCGCAGCGGTCGGGCTGAACGGGGGGTTCGTGCACACAGCCCAGCT
TGGAGCGAACGACCTACACCGAACTGAGATACCTACAGCGTGAGCTATGAGAAAGCGCCACGCTTCCCGA
AGGGAGAAAGGCGGACAGGTATCCGGTAAGCGGCAGGGTCGGAACAGGAGAGCGCACGAGGGAGCTTCCA
GGGGGAAACGCCTGGTATCTTTATAGTCCTGTCGGGTTTCGCCACCTCTGACTTGAGCGTCGATTTTTGT
GATGCTCGTCAGGGGGGCGGAGCCTATGGAAAAACGCCAGCAACGCGGCCTTTTTACGGTTCCTGGCCTT
TTGCTGGCCTTTTGCTCACATGTTCTTTCCTGCGTTATCCCCTGATTCTGTGGATAACCGTATTACCGCC
TTTGAGTGAGCTGATACCGCTCGCCGCAGCCGAACGACCGAGCGCAGCGAGTCAGTGAGCGAGGAAGCGG
AAG
